Addgene plasmid #231648: pZH60 pLIB-spt5
Purpose: express S.cerevisiae spt5 in insect cells
Depositing lab: Jesper Svejstrup. Depositing organization: University of Copenhagen. Publication: DNA-directed termination of RNA polymerase II transcription. Han Z, Moore GA, Mitter R, Lopez Martinez D, Wan L, Dirac Svejstrup AB, Rueda DS, Svejstrup JQ. Mol Cell. 2023 Sep 21;83(18):3253-3267.e7. doi: 10.1016/j.molcel.2023.08.007. Epub 2023 Sep 7. PubMed 37683646.
Backbone
  Vector backbone: pLIB
  Vector type: Insect Expression
Growth in bacteria
  Bacterial resistance: Ampicillin, 100 μg/mL
  Growth temperature: 37°C
  Growth strain: DH5alpha
  Copy number: Unknown
Gene/Insert
  Gene/Insert name: spt5
  Species: S. cerevisiae (budding yeast)
  Entrez Gene: SPT5 (a.k.a. YML010W)
  Cloning method: Restriction Enzyme; 5′ cloning site BamHI (not destroyed); 3′ cloning site HindIII (not destroyed)
  Sequencing primers: 5′ Polyhedrin promoter, forward primer AAATGATAACCATCTCGC
Terms and licenses: Academic/Nonprofit Terms; Industry Terms: Not Available to Industry
How to cite: pZH60 pLIB-spt5 was a gift from Jesper Svejstrup (Addgene plasmid # 231648 ; http://n2t.net/addgene:231648 ; RRID:Addgene_231648)
