[The description below was written by a language model from this plasmid's Addgene catalogue record and pLannotate feature annotations shown in this document.]
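Description:
pZH60 pLIB-spt5 is an 8,075 nt insect-cell expression plasmid built on the pLIB backbone, a baculovirus transfer vector. It is maintained in E. coli through a high-copy ColE1/pUC-type origin and selected with ampicillin via the β-lactamase gene. An f1 phage origin is also annotated. The backbone carries the right and left ends of a mini-Tn7 element. These flank a gentamicin acetyltransferase marker driven by the integron Pc promoter, a loxP site and the expression cassette. This arrangement allows Tn7 transposition of the marker and cassette into a baculoviral bacmid, with gentamicin available to select for the transposed segment. The loxP site offers a target for Cre-mediated fusion with other vectors, although the record does not describe such use.

The payload is the Saccharomyces cerevisiae SPT5 coding sequence (YML010W), cloned between BamHI and HindIII sites that both remain intact. It sits downstream of the Autographa californica polyhedrin promoter, a strong very-late baculoviral promoter, and is followed by an SV40 polyadenylation signal. Spt5 pairs with Spt4 to form a transcription elongation factor complex associated with RNA polymerase II. No epitope or purification tag is recorded in the catalogue fields or annotated on the open reading frame. Several short hits are labelled as fragments (lacZα, bom, R6K γ ori, large T antigen and SET1) and are most likely backbone remnants or incidental matches rather than functional parts. The stated purpose is production of yeast Spt5 in insect cells, and the associated work concerns termination of RNA polymerase II transcription.
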