Features (pLannotate 1.2.2; 18 found; start..end, strand, type, name):
     81..97      +  CDS            lacZα (fragment): LacZα fragment of β-galactosidase; lacZ fragment
    102..556     +  rep_origin     f1 ori (sequence partly withheld): f1 bacteriophage origin of replication; arrow indicates direction of (+) strand synthesis
    582..686     +  promoter       AmpR promoter: bla
    687..1547    +  CDS            AmpR: β-lactamase; bla; confers resistance to ampicillin, carbenicillin, and related antibiotics
   1718..2306    +  rep_origin     ori: high-copy-number ColE1/pMB1/pBR322/pUC origin of replication
   2492..2543    -  misc_feature   bom (fragment): basis of mobility region from pBR322
   2611..2835    -  mobile_element Tn7R: mini-Tn7 element (right end of the Tn7 transposon) Tn7
   2902..3435    -  CDS            GmR: gentamycin acetyltransferase; aacC1; confers resistance to gentamycin
   3624..3652    -  promoter       Pc promoter: intI1 (promoter lies within the coding sequence); class 1 integron promoter
   3630..3992    -  CDS            YPR2_ECOLX (fragment): Protein predicted: Swiss-Prot protein existence level 4. From Escherichia coli.
   3992..4019    -  rep_origin     R6K γ ori (fragment): γ replication origin from E. coli plasmid R6K; requires the R6K initiator protein pi for replication
   4048..4081    +  protein_bind   loxP: Cre-mediated recombination occurs in the 8-bp core sequence (GCATACAT). Cre recombinase
   4129..4220    +  promoter       polyhedrin promoter: polh from Autographa californica; promoter for the baculovirus polyhedrin gene
   4263..7388    +  CDS            SPT5: SPT5_YEAST - Experimental evidence at protein level: Swiss-Prot protein existence level 1. The SPT4-SPT5 complex mediates both activation and inhibition of transcription elongation, and plays a role in pre-mRNA processing. This complex seems to be important for the stability of the RNA polymerase II elongation machinery on the chromatin template but not for the inherent ability of this machinery to translocate down the gene. From Saccharomyces cerevisiae (strain ATCC 204508 / S288c) (Baker's yeast).
   7478..7561    +  CDS            large T antigen (fragment): large T antigen from SV40 (simian virus 40)
   7584..7718    +  polyA_signal   SV40 poly(A) signal: SV40 polyadenylation signal
   7747..7796    +  CDS            SET1 (fragment): solubility-enhancement tag derived from T7 phage gene 10B
   7828..7993    -  mobile_element Tn7L: mini-Tn7 element (left end of the Tn7 transposon) Tn7
>Addgene plasmid #231648 | pZH60 pLIB-spt5 | addgene full sequence | sequence record 462329 | Addgene NGS Result
TTCTCTGTCACAGAATGAAAATTTTTCTGTCATCTCTTCGTTATTAATGTTTGTAATTGACTGAATATCA
ACGCTTATTTGCAGCCTGAATGGCGAATGGG
[124 nt withheld, positions 102-225]
C
[91 nt withheld, positions 227-317]
A
[49 nt withheld, positions 319-367]
CCTTTGACGTTGGAGTCCACGTTCTT
[37 nt withheld, positions 394-430]
ACCCTATCTCGGTCTATTCTTTTGATTTATAAGGGATTTTGCCGATTTCGGCCTATTGGTTAAAAAATGA
GCTGATTTAACAAAAATTTAACGCGAATTTTAACAAAATATTAACGCTTACAATTTAGGTGGCACTTTTC
GGGGAAATGTGCGCGGAACCCCTATTTGTTTATTTTTCTAAATACATTCAAATATGTATCCGCTCATGAG
ACAATAACCCTGATAAATGCTTCAATAATATTGAAAAAGGAAGAGTATGAGTATTCAACATTTCCGTGTC
GCCCTTATTCCCTTTTTTGCGGCATTTTGCCTTCCTGTTTTTGCTCACCCAGAAACGCTGGTGAAAGTAA
AAGATGCTGAAGATCAGTTGGGTGCACGAGTGGGTTACATCGAACTGGATCTCAACAGCGGTAAGATCCT
TGAGAGTTTTCGCCCCGAAGAACGTTTTCCAATGATGAGCACTTTTAAAGTTCTGCTATGTGGCGCGGTA
TTATCCCGTATTGACGCCGGGCAAGAGCAACTCGGTCGCCGCATACACTATTCTCAGAATGACTTGGTTG
AGTACTCACCAGTCACAGAAAAGCATCTTACGGATGGCATGACAGTAAGAGAATTATGCAGTGCTGCCAT
AACCATGAGTGATAACACTGCGGCCAACTTACTTCTGACAACGATCGGAGGACCGAAGGAGCTAACCGCT
TTTTTGCACAACATGGGGGATCATGTAACTCGCCTTGATCGTTGGGAACCGGAGCTGAATGAAGCCATAC
CAAACGACGAGCGTGACACCACGATGCCTGTAGCAATGGCAACAACGTTGCGCAAACTATTAACTGGCGA
ACTACTTACTCTAGCTTCCCGGCAACAATTAATAGACTGGATGGAGGCGGATAAAGTTGCAGGACCACTT
CTGCGCTCGGCCCTTCCGGCTGGCTGGTTTATTGCTGATAAATCTGGAGCCGGTGAGCGTGGGTCTCGCG
GTATCATTGCAGCACTGGGGCCAGATGGTAAGCCCTCCCGTATCGTAGTTATCTACACGACGGGGAGTCA
GGCAACTATGGATGAACGAAATAGACAGATCGCTGAGATAGGTGCCTCACTGATTAAGCATTGGTAACTG
TCAGACCAAGTTTACTCATATATACTTTAGATTGATTTAAAACTTCATTTTTAATTTAAAAGGATCTAGG
TGAAGATCCTTTTTGATAATCTCATGACCAAAATCCCTTAACGTGAGTTTTCGTTCCACTGAGCGTCAGA
CCCCGTAGAAAAGATCAAAGGATCTTCTTGAGATCCTTTTTTTCTGCGCGTAATCTGCTGCTTGCAAACA
AAAAAACCACCGCTACCAGCGGTGGTTTGTTTGCCGGATCAAGAGCTACCAACTCTTTTTCCGAAGGTAA
CTGGCTTCAGCAGAGCGCAGATACCAAATACTATTCTTCTAGTGTAGCCGTAGTTAGGCCACCACTTCAA
GAACTCTGTAGCACCGCCTACATACCTCGCTCTGCTAATCCTGTTACCAGTGGCTGCTGCCAGTGGCGAT
AAGTCGTGTCTTACCGGGTTGGACTCAAGACGATAGTTACCGGATAAGGCGCAGCGGTCGGGCTGAACGG
GGGGTTCGTGCACACAGCCCAGCTTGGAGCGAACGACCTACACCGAACTGAGATACCTACAGCGTGAGCT
ATGAGAAAGCGCCACGCTTCCCGAAGGGAGAAAGGCGGACAGGTATCCGGTAAGCGGCAGGGTCGGAACA
GGAGAGCGCACGAGGGAGCTTCCAGGGGGAAACGCCTGGTATCTTTATAGTCCTGTCGGGTTTCGCCACC
TCTGACTTGAGCGTCGATTTTTGTGATGCTCGTCAGGGGGGCGGAGCCTATGGAAAAACGCCAGCAACGC
GGCCTTTTTACGGTTCCTGGCCTTTTGCTGGCCTTTTGCTCACATGTTCTTTCCTGCGTTATCCCCTGAT
TCTGTGGATAACCGTATTACCGCCTTTGAGTGAGCTGATACCGCTCGCCGCAGCCGAACGACCGAGCGCA
GCGAGTCAGTGAGCGAGGAAGCGGAAGAGCGCCTGATGCGGTATTTTCTCCTTACGCATCTGTGCGGTAT
TTCACACCGCATAGACCAGCCGCGTAACCTGGCAAAATCGGTTACGGTTGAGTAATAAATGGATGCCCTG
CGTAAGCGGGTGTGGGCGGACAATAAAGTCTTAAACTGAACAAAATAGATCTAAACTATGACAATAAAGT
CTTAAACTAGACAGAATAGTTGTAAACTGAAATCAGTCCAGTTATGCTGTGAAAAAGCATACTGGACTTT
TGTTATGGCTAAAGCAAACTCTTCATTTTCTGAAGTGCAAATTGCCCGTCGTATTAAAGAGGGGCGTGGC
CAAGGGCATGGTAAAGACTATATTCGCGGCGTTGTGACAATTTACCGAACAACTCCGCGGCCGGGAAGCC
GATCTCGGCTTGAACGAATTGTTAGGTGGCGGTACTTGGGTCGATATCAAAGTGCATCACTTCTTCCCGT
ATGCCCAACTTTGTATAGAGAGCCACTGCGGGATCGTCACCGTAATCTGCTTGCACGTAGATCACATAAG
CACCAAGCGCGTTGGCCTCATGCTTGAGGAGATTGATGAGCGCGGTGGCAATGCCCTGCCTCCGGTGCTC
GCCGGAGACTGCGAGATCATAGATATAGATCTCACTACGCGGCTGCTCAAACTTGGGCAGAACGTAAGCC
GCGAGAGCGCCAACAACCGCTTCTTGGTCGAAGGCAGCAAGCGCGATGAATGTCTTACTACGGAGCAAGT
TCCCGAGGTAATCGGAGTCCGGCTGATGTTGGGAGTAGGTGGCTACGTCTCCGAACTCACGACCGAAAAG
ATCAAGAGCAGCCCGCATGGATTTGACTTGGTCAGGGCCGAGCCTACATGTGCGAATGATGCCCATACTT
GAGCCACCTAACTTTGTTTTAGGGCGACTGCCCTGCTGCGTAACATCGTTGCTGCTGCGTAACATCGTTG
CTGCTCCATAACATCAAACATCGACCCACGGCGTAACGCGCTTGCTGCTTGGATGCCCGAGGCATAGACT
GTACAAAAAAACAGTCATAACAAGCCATGAAAACCGCCACTGCGCCGTTACCACCGCTGCGTTCGGTCAA
GGTTCTGGACCAGTTGCGTGAGCGCATACGCTACTTGCATTACAGTTTACGAACCGAACAGGCTTATGTC
AACTGGGTTTGTGCCTTCATCCGTTTCCACGGTGTGCGTCACCCGGCAACCTTGGGCAGCAGCGAAGTCG
AGGCATTTCTGTCCTGGCTGGCGAACGAGCGCAAGGTTTCGGTCTCCACGCATCGTCAGGCATTGGCGGC
CTTGCTGTTCTTCTACGGCAAGGTGCTGTGCACGGATCTGCCCTTGCTTCAGGAGATCGGTAGACCTCGG
CCGTCGCGGCGCTTGCCGGTGGTGCTGACCCCGGATGAAGTGGTTCGCATCCTCGGTTTTCTGGAAGGCG
AGCATCGTTTGTTCGCCCAGGACTCTAGCTATAGTTCTAGTGGTTGGCTACAGCTTTGTTTGTACTATCA
ACAGGTTGAACTGCTGATCAACAGATCCTCTACGCGGCCGCGGTACCATAACTTCGTATAGCATACATTA
TACGAAGTTATCTGGTTTTACTAGTATCGATTCGCGACCTACTCCGGAATATTAATAGATCATGGAGATA
ATTAAAATGATAACCATCTCGCAAATAAATAAGTATTTTACTGTTTTCGTAACAGTTTTGTAATAAAAAA
ACCTATAAATATTCCGGATTATTCATACCGTCCCACCATCGGGCGCGGATCCATGAGTGACAACTCGGAC
ACAAACGTGAGCATGCAGGACCATGATCAACAATTTGCTGATCCCGTAGTGGTTCCGCAGTCAACTGACA
CTAAAGATGAAAATACTAGTGACAAAGATACTGTTGATAGTGGCAATGTGACCACAACGGAAAGTACAGA
ACGTGCAGAAAGTACAAGCAATATTCCCCCTTTAGATGGGGAAGAAAAAGAAGCAAAATCTGAGCCACAG
CAACCTGAGGATAATGCAGAAACGGCGGCCACAGAGCAGGTTTCATCTAGTAACGGGCCTGCTACAGATG
ATGCCCAAGCAACTTTGAATACGGATTCATCCGAAGCAAATGAAATTGTCAAGAAGGAAGAGGGCTCTGA
TGAAAGGAAGAGACCTCGCGAAGAGGACACCAAAAACAGTGATGGTGATACCAAAGATGAGGGCGATAAC
AAAGATGAAGACGATGATGAAGACGACGATGACGATGATGATGATGAGGACGATGACGATGAAGCCCCAA
CTAAAAGGCGTCGTCAGGAGAGGAACAGATTCTTGGATATTGAAGCTGAGGTTAGTGATGATGAAGATGA
AGATGAAGATGAAGAGGATTCAGAGTTGGTTCGTGAAGGTTTCATTACCCATGGTGATGATGAAGATGAC
GAAGCAAGTGCTCCAGGCGCAAGAAGAGACGATAGATTACATAGACAACTGGACCAAGATTTGAACAAGA
CTTCAGAAGAAGACGCTCAAAGGTTAGCGAAAGAATTAAGGGAGCGTTACGGTAGAAGCAGCTCCAAGCA
ATACCGTGCTGCTGCTCAAGATGGTTACGTGCCCCAGAGGTTTCTCCTACCAAGTGTTGATACAGCTACC
ATTTGGGGTGTGCGCTGCAGACCAGGTAAAGAAAAGGAATTGATTCGTAAGTTATTAAAAAAAAAATTCA
ATTTGGATAGGGCGATGGGTAAGAAAAAACTGAAAATTTTATCCATTTTCCAAAGGGATAATTACACAGG
AAGAATCTATATCGAAGCCCCTAAGCAATCCGTTATTGAAAAATTTTGTAATGGTGTTCCAGATATTTAT
ATTTCTCAAAAATTGCTAATTCCTGTCCAAGAATTACCTCTATTACTAAAACCAAACAAATCTGATGATG
TTGCTTTGGAAGAAGGTAGCTACGTTCGTATTAAGAGAGGGATCTATAAGGGTGACTTAGCTATGGTCGA
CCAAATTAGTGAGAATAATTTAGAAGTTATGCTGAAAATTGTTCCTCGTCTGGATTATGGTAAATTCGAC
GAAATTGATCCAACAACACAGCAACGTAAATCCAGAAGACCAACTTTTGCTCATAGAGCACCACCGCAAT
TATTTAATCCAACAATGGCTCTAAGATTAGACCAAGCTAACCTGTACAAAAGGGATGATCGCCACTTTAC
TTATAAGAATGAAGATTATATCGATGGTTATCTGTATAAGTCCTTCAGAATTCAACATGTGGAAACCAAA
AATATTCAGCCAACTGTGGAGGAATTGGCAAGATTCGGTTCCAAAGAGGGCGCGGTAGATCTAACATCAG
TTTCACAATCAATCAAGAAGGCTCAAGCTGCAAAGGTCACTTTCCAGCCAGGTGATCGTATCGAAGTTCT
AAATGGTGAACAACGTGGTTCCAAGGGTATTGTAACAAGAACCACGAAAGATATTGCTACTATCAAACTA
AATGGCTTTACAACGCCTCTAGAATTTCCTATCTCTACTCTGAGGAAAATTTTCGAACCTGGTGATCACG
TTACTGTCATCAATGGTGAACATCAAGGTGATGCTGGTTTAGTTCTTATGGTAGAGCAAGGTCAAGTGAC
ATTTATGTCAACTCAAACAAGCAGAGAAGTTACCATTACAGCAAATAATCTGTCCAAATCCATCGACACT
ACAGCTACATCAAGTGAATATGCGCTACATGACATAGTCGAATTGAGTGCTAAAAATGTTGCTTGTATTA
TTCAAGCTGGCCACGATATCTTCAAGGTTATTGATGAAACTGGTAAAGTGTCGACAATTACGAAGGGGTC
TATCTTGAGTAAAATAAATACTGCTCGTGCACGCGTTTCTAGTGTCGATGCAAATGGTAATGAAATCAAA
ATTGGTGATACCATAGTAGAGAAAGTAGGTTCACGCAGAGAAGGTCAGGTCCTGTACATACAAACACAAC
AAATTTTTGTTGTTTCAAAGAAGATTGTTGAAAATGCAGGGGTTTTTGTTGTTAACCCTAGTAACGTTGA
GGCCGTGGCATCCAAGGACAATATGTTAAGTAACAAAATGGATCTAAGTAAAATGAATCCAGAAATCATT
TCTAAAATGGGACCTCCATCATCTAAGACATTCCAACAACCCATCCAGTCCAGAGGAGGTCGTGAAGTTG
CACTCGGCAAAACAGTAAGAATTCGTTCTGCTGGTTACAAGGGTCAATTAGGTATTGTGAAAGATGTGAA
TGGTGATAAAGCTACTGTCGAATTACACTCGAAGAACAAACACATTACAATTGACAAGCATAAGTTAACA
TATTACAACCGTGAGGGAGGTGAAGGTATCACGTATGATGAATTGGTTAATAGACGTGGTAGAGTTCCAC
AGGCCAGAATGGGCCCAAGTTACGTCAGTGCCCCAAGAAACATGGCCACTGGCGGTATTGCAGCAGGTGC
TGCGGCTACCTCTTCTGGTCTTAGCGGTGGTATGACACCAGGATGGAGCTCCTTCGATGGTGGCAAAACA
CCAGCTGTAAATGCGCATGGAGGCTCAGGTGGTGGCGGTGTCTCCTCATGGGGTGGTGCTTCCACTTGGG
GTGGCCAAGGTAATGGAGGTGCATCCGCTTGGGGCGGTGCTGGCGGCGGTGCCTCAGCTTGGGGCGGCCA
AGGTACTGGTGCTACTTCTACTTGGGGTGGTGCTTCAGCCTGGGGTAACAAATCAAGTTGGGGCGGTGCA
TCCACTTGGGCGTCGGGTGGTGAATCTAATGGTGCCATGTCTACTTGGGGTGGTACCGGTGATAGGTCAG
CCTACGGCGGGGCTTCCACCTGGGGAGGAAATAACAATAATAAAAGTACAAGAGATGGCGGAGCTTCTGC
ATGGGGTAACCAAGACGATGGAAATAGGTCTGCTTGGAACAACCAAGGAAATAAGTCAAACTATGGTGGT
AACAGTACATGGGGAGGTCATTAAAAGCTTGTCGAGAAGTACTAGAGGATCATAATCAGCCATACCACAT
TTGTAGAGGTTTTACTTGCTTTAAAAAACCTCCCACACCTCCCCCTGAACCTGAAACATAAAATGAATGC
AATTGTTGTTGTTAACTTGTTTATTGCAGCTTATAATGGTTACAAATAAAGCAATAGCATCACAAATTTC
ACAAATAAAGCATTTTTTTCACTGCATTCTAGTTGTGGTTTGTCCAAACTCATCAATGTATCTTATCATG
TCTGGATCTGATCACTGCTTGAGCCTAGAAGATCCGGCTGCTAACAAAGCCCGAAAGGAAGCTGAGTTGG
CTGCTGCCACCGCTGAGCAATAACTATCATAACCCCTAGGAGATCCGAACCAGATAAGTGAAATCTAGTT
CCAAACTATTTTGTCATTTTTAATTTTCGTATTAGCTTACGACGCTACACCCAGTTCCCATCTATTTTGT
CACTCTTCCCTAAATAATCCTTAAAAACTCCATTTCCACCCCTCCCAGTTCCCAACTATTTTGTCCGCCC
ACAGCGGGGCATTTTTCTTCCTGTTATGTTTTTAATCAAACATCCTGCCAACTCCATGTGACAAACCGTC
ATCTTCGGCTACTTT
